>Addgene plasmid #82755 | pDONR223_ZNF597_p.L283V | addgene full sequence | sequence record 161804 | Addgene NGS result
CTTTCCTGCGTTATCCCCTGATTCTGTGGATAACCGTATTACCGCCTTTGAGTGAGCTGATACCGCTCGC
CGCAGCCGAACGACCGAGCGCAGCGAGTCAGTGAGCGAGGAAGCGGAAGAGCGCCCAATACGCAAACCGC
CTCTCCCCGCGCGTTGGCCGATTCATTAATGCAGCTGGCACGACAGGTTTCCCGACTGGAAAGCGGGCAG
TGAGCGCAACGCAATTAATACGCGTACCGCTAGCCAGGAAGAGTTTGTAGAAACGCAAAAAGGCCATCCG
TCAGGATGGCCTTCTGCTTAGTTTGATGCCTGGCAGTTTATGGCGGGCGTCCTGCCCGCCACCCTCCGGG
CCGTTGCTTCACAACGTTCAAATCCGCTCCCGGCGGATTTGTCCTACTCAGGAGAGCGTTCACCGACAAA
CAACAGATAAAACGAAAGGCCCAGTCTTCCGACTGAGCCTTTCGTTTTATTTGATGCCTGGCAGTTCCCT
ACTCTCGCGTTAACGCTAGCATGGATGTTTTCCCAGTCACGACGTTGTAAAACGACGGCCAGTCTTAAGC
TCGGGCCCCAAATAATGATTTTATTTTGACTGATAGTGACCTGTTCGTTGCAACAAATTGATGAGCAATG
CTTTTTTATAATGCCAACTTTGTACAAAAAAGTTGGCACCATGGCGTCCATGCCCCCGACGCCCGAGGCC
CAGGGACCAATACTGTTTGAGGATCTGGCTGTGTATTTTTCTCAAGAGGAGTGCGTGACTCTGCACCCTG
CCCAGAGGTCCCTCAGCAAAGATGGTACAAAAGAGTCTTTGGAGGATGCGGCTTTGATGGGAGAGGAAGG
CAAGCCTGAGATTAATCAGCAGTTAAGCCTAGAGTCTATGGAACTTGACGAGCTTGCCTTAGAAAAGTAC
CCCATTGCTGCACCCCTTGTCCCTTACCCAGAAAAATCCTCTGAGGATGGAGTTGGAAACCCTGAAGCGA
AAATATTAAGTGGAACTCCCACTTACAAGAGAAGGGTCATCAGCCTTTTAGTTACCATTGAAAACCACAC
CCCATTAGTAGAACTCTCTGAATATTTAGGAACCAACACACTTTCTGAAATTCTTGATTCTCCCTGGGAA
GGAGCCAAAAATGTGTACAAATGTCCTGAGTGTGACCAAAACTTCAGCGATCATTCATACCTAGTTTTGC
ATCAGAAAATTCATTCAGGAGAGAAAAAACATAAATGTGGTGACTGTGGAAAGATCTTCAATCATAGAGC
CAACCTGAGGACACACAGGAGAATCCATACTGGTGAGAAACCTTATAAGTGTGCCAAGTGCAGTGCCAGC
TTTCGCCAGCACTCTCATCTATCCCGACACATGAATAGCCACGTAAAGGAGAAGCCCTATACATGTAGCA
TATGTGGTAGAGGTTTTATGTGGCTCCCAGGATTGGCACAGCATCAGAAAAGCCACAGTGCTGAAAACAC
CTACGAATCTACTAACTGTGATAAACATTTTAATGAGAAACCAAATGTTGCTTTGCCTGAGGAAACATTC
GTATCAGGCCCCCAGTACCAGCACACTAAGTGCATGAAGAGCTTCAGGCAGTCCTTATATCCTGCCCTTT
CCGAGAAGAGCCACGACGAGGACTCTGAACGCTGCAGCGATGATGGGGACAATTTCTTCTCATTCTCAAA
ATTCAAGCCCTTACAGTGTCCTGACTGTGACATGACCTTTCCTTGTTTCTCTGAGCTTATTTCCCATCAG
AACATTCATACAGAGGAAAGGCCCCATAAGTGCAAAACATGCGAGGAAAGTTTTGCTTTGGACTCAGAAC
TTGCATGCCACCAGAAGAGCCACATGCTAGCGGAACCTTTTAAATGTACCGTGTGTGGGAAAACTTTCAA
GTCGAATTTGCATCTCATTACTCATAAGCGAACTCACATAAAAAACACCACGTGATTGCCAACTTTCTTG
TACAAAGTTGGCATTATAAGAAAGCATTGCTTATCAATTTGTTGCAACGAACAGGTCACTATCAGTCAAA
ATAAAATCATTATTTGCCATCCAGCTGATATCCCCTATAGTGAGTCGTATTACATGGTCATAGCTGTTTC
CTGGCAGCTCTGGCCCGTGTCTCAAAATCTCTGATGTTACATTGCACAAGATAAAAATATATCATCATGC
CTCCTCTAGACCAGCCAGGACAGAAATGCCTCGACTTCGCTGCTACCCAAGGTTGCCGGGTGACGCACAC
CGTGGAAACGGATGAAGGCACGAACCCAGTGGACATAAGCCTGTTCGGTTCGTAAGCTGTAATGCAAGTA
GCGTATGCGCTCACGCAACTGGTCCAGAACCTTGACCGAACGCAGCGGTGGTAACGGCGCAGTGGCGGTT
TTCATGGCTTGTTATGACTGTTTTTTTGGGGTACAGTCTATGCCTCGGGCATCCAAGCAGCAAGCGCGTT
ACGCCGTGGGTCGATGTTTGATGTTATGGAGCAGCAACGATGTTACGCAGCAGGGCAGTCGCCCTAAAAC
AAAGTTAAACATTATGAGGGAAGCGGTGATCGCCGAAGTATCGACTCAACTATCAGAGGTAGTTGGCGTC
ATCGAGCGCCATCTCGAACCGACGTTGCTGGCCGTACATTTGTACGGCTCCGCAGTGGATGGCGGCCTGA
AGCCACACAGTGATATTGATTTGCTGGTTACGGTGACCGTAAGGCTTGATGAAACAACGCGGCGAGCTTT
GATCAACGACCTTTTGGAAACTTCGGCTTCCCCTGGAGAGAGCGAGATTCTCCGCGCTGTAGAAGTCACC
ATTGTTGTGCACGACGACATCATTCCGTGGCGTTATCCAGCTAAGCGCGAACTGCAATTTGGAGAATGGC
AGCGCAATGACATTCTTGCAGGTATCTTCGAGCCAGCCACGATCGACATTGATCTGGCTATCTTGCTGAC
AAAAGCAAGAGAACATAGCGTTGCCTTGGTAGGTCCAGCGGCGGAGGAACTCTTTGATCCGGTTCCTGAA
CAGGATCTATTTGAGGCGCTAAATGAAACCTTAACGCTATGGAACTCGCCGCCCGACTGGGCTGGCGATG
AGCGAAATGTAGTGCTTACGTTGTCCCGCATTTGGTACAGCGCAGTAACCGGCAAAATCGCGCCGAAGGA
TGTCGCTGCCGACTGGGCAATGGAGCGCCTGCCGGCCCAGTATCAGCCCGTCATACTTGAAGCTAGACAG
GCTTATCTTGGACAAGAAGAAGATCGCTTGGCCTCGCGCGCAGATCAGTTGGAAGAATTTGTCCACTACG
TGAAAGGCGAGATCACCAAGGTAGTCGGCAAATAACCCTCGAGCCACCCATGACCAAAATCCCTTAACGT
GAGTTACGCGTCGTTCCACTGAGCGTCAGACCCCGTAGAAAAGATCAAAGGATCTTCTTGAGATCCTTTT
TTTCTGCGCGTAATCTGCTGCTTGCAAACAAAAAAACCACCGCTACCAGCGGTGGTTTGTTTGCCGGATC
AAGAGCTACCAACTCTTTTTCCGAAGGTAACTGGCTTCAGCAGAGCGCAGATACCAAATACTGTTCTTCT
AGTGTAGCCGTAGTTAGGCCACCACTTCAAGAACTCTGTAGCACCGCCTACATACCTCGCTCTGCTAATC
CTGTTACCAGTGGCTGCTGCCAGTGGCGATAAGTCGTGTCTTACCGGGTTGGACTCAAGACGATAGTTAC
CGGATAAGGCGCAGCGGTCGGGCTGAACGGGGGGTTCGTGCACACAGCCCAGCTTGGAGCGAACGACCTA
CACCGAACTGAGATACCTACAGCGTGAGCTATGAGAAAGCGCCACGCTTCCCGAAGGGAGAAAGGCGGAC
AGGTATCCGGTAAGCGGCAGGGTCGGAACAGGAGAGCGCACGAGGGAGCTTCCAGGGGGAAACGCCTGGT
ATCTTTATAGTCCTGTCGGGTTTCGCCACCTCTGACTTGAGCGTCGATTTTTGTGATGCTCGTCAGGGGG
GCGGAGCCTATGGAAAAACGCCAGCAACGCGGCCTTTTTACGGTTCCTGGCCTTTTGCTGGCCTTTTGCT
CACATGTT
Features (pLannotate 1.2.2; 12 found; start..end, strand, type, name):
    121..213     +  CDS            lacI (fragment): lac repressor; lacI; The lac repressor binds to the lac operator to inhibit transcription in E. coli. This inhibition can be relieved by adding lactose or isopropyl-β-D-thiogalactopyranoside (IPTG).
    268..295     -  terminator     rrnB T2 terminator: transcription terminator T2 from the E. coli rrnB gene
    427..470     +  terminator     rrnB T1 terminator: Escherichia coli rrnB; transcription terminator T1 from the E. coli rrnB gene
    517..553     -  CDS            lacZα (fragment): LacZα fragment of β-galactosidase; lacZ fragment
    570..665     +  protein_bind   attL3: mutant version of attL; recombination site for the Gateway® LR reaction LR Clonase™
    671..1777    +  CDS            ZNF597 (fragment): ZN597_HUMAN - Experimental evidence at protein level: Swiss-Prot protein existence level 1. May be involved in transcriptional regulation. From Homo sapiens (Human).
   1950..2045    -  protein_bind   attL3: mutant version of attL; recombination site for the Gateway® LR reaction LR Clonase™
   2064..2082    -  promoter       T7 promoter: promoter for bacteriophage T7 RNA polymerase
   2272..2295    +  promoter       Pc promoter (fragment): intI1 (promoter lies within the coding sequence); class 1 integron promoter
   2471..2527    +  CDS            GmR (fragment): gentamycin acetyltransferase; aacC1; confers resistance to gentamycin
   2534..3325    +  CDS            SmR: aminoglycoside adenylyltransferase (Murphy, 1985); aadA; confers resistance to spectinomycin and streptomycin
   3418..4006    +  rep_origin     ori: high-copy-number ColE1/pMB1/pBR322/pUC origin of replication
