[The description below was written by a language model from this plasmid's Addgene catalogue record and pLannotate feature annotations shown in this document.]
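Description:
pDONR223_ZNF597_p.L283V is a Gateway entry clone built in the Invitrogen pDONR223 backbone. It carries the human zinc finger protein gene ZNF597 (reference transcript NM_152457) with the missense substitution L283V. It is a small (about 4.1 kb) bacterial plasmid that replicates from a high-copy ColE1/pUC-type origin. Selection is with spectinomycin, through the aadA aminoglycoside adenylyltransferase (SmR) gene. Fragments of an integron Pc promoter and of a gentamicin resistance gene lie just upstream of SmR and appear to be remnants of the cassette from which the marker was derived.

The ZNF597 open reading frame lies between two Gateway attL recombination sites, which the automated annotation labels as attL3 on both sides. These sites allow LR Clonase-mediated transfer of the insert into any compatible destination vector. The annotated ZNF597 match covers only part of the interval between the att sites and is flagged as a fragment. The record lists no promoter for the insert, so the plasmid serves as a shuttle for the coding sequence rather than as an expression construct. rrnB T1 and T2 terminators upstream of the cassette insulate it from read-through transcription, and a T7 promoter sits just outside the downstream att site, pointing back toward the insert. The clone is in "closed" format, meaning a stop codon immediately follows the insert, so it will not produce C-terminal fusions after transfer. The short lacI and lacZα matches are backbone remnants.

The plasmid belongs to the Target Accelerator Plasmid Collection. That collection was assembled for high-throughput functional phenotyping of somatic mutations found in lung cancer, typically by moving variant ORFs into expression vectors and comparing them with wild-type alleles.
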