Addgene plasmid #82755: pDONR223_ZNF597_p.L283V
Purpose: Gateway Donor vector containing ZNF597, part of the Target Accelerator Plasmid Collection.
Depositing lab: Jesse Boehm & Matthew Meyerson & David Root. Depositing organization: Broad Institute. Publication: High-throughput Phenotyping of Lung Cancer Somatic Mutations. Berger AH, Brooks AN, Wu X, Shrestha Y, Chouinard C, Piccioni F, Bagul M, Kamburov A, Imielinski M, Hogstrom L, Zhu C, Yang X, Pantel S, Sakai R, Watson J, Kaplan N, Campbell JD, Singh S, Root DE, Narayan R, Natoli T, Lahr DL, Tirosh I, Tamayo P, Getz G, Wong B, Doench J, Subramanian A, Golub TR, Meyerson M, Boehm JS. Cancer Cell. 2016 Aug 8;30(2):214-28. doi: 10.1016/j.ccell.2016.06.022. Epub 2016 Jul 28. PubMed 27478040.
Backbone
  Vector backbone: pDONR223
  Backbone manufacturer: Invitrogen
  Vector type: Gateway Entry vector
Growth in bacteria
  Bacterial resistance: Spectinomycin, 50 μg/mL
  Growth temperature: 37°C
  Growth strain: DH5alpha
  Copy number: High Copy
Gene/Insert
  Gene/Insert name: ZNF597 (alt name: NM_152457)
  Species: H. sapiens (human)
  Mutation: L283V
  Entrez Gene: ZNF597 (a.k.a. HIT-4)
  Promoter: None
  Cloning method: Gateway Cloning
  Sequencing primers: 5′ M13pUC-fwd; 3′ M13-Rev
Terms and licenses: Academic/Nonprofit Terms; Industry Terms: Not Available to Industry
Depositor comments: CLOSED (stop codon immediately follows insert)
How to cite: pDONR223_ZNF597_p.L283V was a gift from Jesse Boehm & Matthew Meyerson & David Root (Addgene plasmid # 82755 ; http://n2t.net/addgene:82755 ; RRID:Addgene_82755)
