>Addgene plasmid #82755 | pDONR223_ZNF597_p.L283V | depositor partial sequence | sequence record 157481 | Insert sequence
ATGGCGTCCATGCCCCCGACGCCCGAGGCCCAGGGACCAATACTGTTTGAGGATCTGGCTGTGTATTTTT
CTCAAGAGGAGTGCGTGACTCTGCACCCTGCCCAGAGGTCCCTCAGCAAAGATGGTACAAAAGAGTCTTT
GGAGGATGCGGCTTTGATGGGAGAGGAAGGCAAGCCTGAGATTAATCAGCAGTTAAGCCTAGAGTCTATG
GAACTTGACGAGCTTGCCTTAGAAAAGTACCCCATTGCTGCACCCCTTGTCCCTTACCCAGAAAAATCCT
CTGAGGATGGAGTTGGAAACCCTGAAGCGAAAATATTAAGTGGAACTCCCACTTACAAGAGAAGGGTCAT
CAGCCTTTTAGTTACCATTGAAAACCACACCCCATTAGTAGAACTCTCTGAATATTTAGGAACCAACACA
CTTTCTGAAATTCTTGATTCTCCCTGGGAAGGAGCCAAAAATGTGTACAAATGTCCTGAGTGTGACCAAA
ACTTCAGCGATCATTCATACCTAGTTTTGCATCAGAAAATTCATTCAGGAGAGAAAAAACATAAATGTGG
TGACTGTGGAAAGATCTTCAATCATAGAGCCAACCTGAGGACACACAGGAGAATCCATACTGGTGAGAAA
CCTTATAAGTGTGCCAAGTGCAGTGCCAGCTTTCGCCAGCACTCTCATCTATCCCGACACATGAATAGCC
ACGTAAAGGAGAAGCCCTATACATGTAGCATATGTGGTAGAGGTTTTATGTGGCTCCCAGGATTGGCACA
GCATCAGAAAAGCCACAGTGCTGAAAACACCTACGAATCTACTAACTGTGATAAACATTTTAATGAGAAA
CCAAATGTTGCTTTGCCTGAGGAAACATTCGTATCAGGCCCCCAGTACCAGCACACTAAGTGCATGAAGA
GCTTCAGGCAGTCCTTATATCCTGCCCTTTCCGAGAAGAGCCACGACGAGGACTCTGAACGCTGCAGCGA
TGATGGGGACAATTTCTTCTCATTCTCAAAATTCAAGCCCTTACAGTGTCCTGACTGTGACATGACCTTT
CCTTGTTTCTCTGAGCTTATTTCCCATCAGAACATTCATACAGAGGAAAGGCCCCATAAGTGCAAAACAT
GCGAGGAAAGTTTTGCTTTGGACTCAGAACTTGCATGCCACCAGAAGAGCCACATGCTAGCGGAACCTTT
TAAATGTACCGTGTGTGGGAAAACTTTCAAGTCGAATTTGCATCTCATTACTCATAAGCGAACTCACATA
AAAAACACCACGTAA
